Addgene plasmid #82388: pCas36
Purpose: sgRNA targeting ccmK expressed from aTc inducible system in pEZ03 in the NS1 locus with kanamycin resistance
Depositing lab: Brian Pfleger. Depositing organization: University of Wisconsin, Madison. Publication: CRISPR interference as a titratable, trans-acting regulatory tool for metabolic engineering in the cyanobacterium Synechococcus sp. strain PCC 7002. Gordon GC, Korosh TC, Cameron JC, Markley AL, Begemann MB, Pfleger BF. Metab Eng. 2016 Jul 29. pii: S1096-7176(16)30062-3. doi: 10.1016/j.ymben.2016.07.007. PubMed 27481676.
Backbone
  Vector backbone: pUC19
  Total vector size (bp): 6423
Growth in bacteria
  Bacterial resistance: Ampicillin, 100 μg/mL
  Growth temperature: 37°C
  Growth strain: DH5alpha
  Copy number: High Copy
Gene/Insert
  Gene/Insert name: gRNA
  gRNA/shRNA sequence: ccmK
  Promoter: PEZ3
  Cloning method: Gibson Cloning
  Sequencing primers: 5′ TTGGGTAACGCCAGGGT; 3′ GCTTCCGGCTCGTATGTTGTG
Terms and licenses: Academic/Nonprofit Terms; Industry Terms: Not Available to Industry
How to cite: pCas36 was a gift from Brian Pfleger (Addgene plasmid # 82388 ; http://n2t.net/addgene:82388 ; RRID:Addgene_82388)
