[The description below was written by a language model from this plasmid's Addgene catalogue record and pLannotate feature annotations shown in this document.]
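Description:
pCas36 is a pUC19-based integration plasmid of about 6.4 kb, built to deliver a CRISPR interference guide RNA into the chromosome of the cyanobacterium Synechococcus sp. PCC 7002. In E. coli it is maintained at high copy through the ColE1/pUC origin and selected with ampicillin via the β-lactamase gene. Remnants of the pUC19 lac region (lacZα fragment, lac promoter and operator, CAP site) flank the inserted cassette. The record states that the cassette targets the NS1 locus and carries kanamycin resistance. The unannotated stretches on either side of the cassette are consistent with NS1 homology arms for double recombination, although the feature table does not label them as such. The aph(3')-Ia KanR gene would serve as the marker for selecting integrants in the cyanobacterial host.

The payload is an anhydrotetracycline-inducible sgRNA expression unit. A guide directed against ccmK is fused to the Streptococcus pyogenes Cas9 gRNA scaffold and transcribed from the PEZ3 promoter, which the annotation shows as a region containing two tet operator sites. Transcription ends at downstream rrnB-derived terminator sequence. Divergently oriented from this unit is a tetR gene carrying a C-terminal ssrA (LVA) degradation tag, apparently driven by a promoter with partial similarity to J23119 and followed by T7-derived terminators. TetR binds the operators to keep the guide silent, and adding aTc releases the repressor so sgRNA output can be titrated.

No Cas9 or dCas9 gene is annotated on the plasmid, so the nuclease-dead effector must be supplied separately. The construct is used for tunable, trans-acting knockdown of ccmK in PCC 7002 as part of a CRISPRi toolkit for metabolic engineering.
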