Features (pLannotate 1.2.2; 23 found; start..end, strand, type, name):
    137..236     +  misc_feature   bom (fragment): basis of mobility region from pBR322
    242..397     -  CDS            lacZα (fragment): LacZα fragment of β-galactosidase; lacZ fragment
   1284..1311    -  terminator     T7Te terminator: phage T7 early transcription terminator
   1337..1377    +  terminator     T7 terminator (fragment): transcription terminator for bacteriophage T7 RNA polymerase
   1416..1448    -  CDS            ssrA tag (LVA): C-terminal peptide that mediates degradation in bacteria through the ClpXP and ClpAP proteases (McGinness et al., 2006) mutant LVA variant that confers accelerated degradation under some conditions (Andersen et al., 1998)
   1449..2069    -  CDS            tetR: TETR2_ECOLX - Experimental evidence at protein level: Swiss-Prot protein existence level 1. TetR is the repressor of the tetracycline resistance element; its N-terminal region forms a helix-turn-helix structure and binds DNA. Binding of tetracycline to TetR reduces the repressor affinity for the tetracycline resistance gene (tetA) promoter operator sites. From Escherichia coli.
   2108..2124    -  promoter       J23119(SpeI) promoter (fragment): bacterial promoter (Registry of Standard Biological Parts BBa J23119) modified to end with an SpeI site
   2152..2168    +  protein_bind   tet operator (fragment): tetO; bacterial operator O2 for the tetR and tetA genes tetracycline repressor TetR
   2175..2192    +  protein_bind   tet operator (fragment): tetO; bacterial operator O2 for the tetR and tetA genes tetracycline repressor TetR
   2226..2301    +  misc_RNA       gRNA scaffold: guide RNA scaffold for the Streptococcus pyogenes CRISPR/Cas9 system
   2367..2384    +  CDS            capTEV™ (fragment): composite tag for in vivo biotinylation, TEV protease cleavage, and 6xHis tagging
   2491..2606    +  ncRNA          5S rRNA: Accession: RF00001 - 5S ribosomal RNA
   2610..2656    +  terminator     rrnB T1 terminator: transcription terminator T1 from the E. coli rrnB gene
   2777..3592    +  CDS            KanR: aminoglycoside phosphotransferase; aph(3')-Ia; confers resistance to kanamycin in bacteria or G418 (Geneticin®) in eukaryotes
   3601..3658    -  promoter       AmpR promoter (fragment): bla
   4231..4247    -  protein_bind   lac operator: The lac repressor binds to the lac operator to inhibit transcription in E. coli. This inhibition can be relieved by adding lactose or isopropyl-β-D-thiogalactopyranoside (IPTG). lac repressor encoded by lacI
   4255..4285    -  promoter       lac promoter: promoter for the E. coli lac operon
   4300..4321    -  protein_bind   CAP binding site: CAP binding activates transcription in the presence of cAMP. E. coli catabolite activator protein
   4334..4426    -  CDS            lacI (fragment): lac repressor; lacI; The lac repressor binds to the lac operator to inhibit transcription in E. coli. This inhibition can be relieved by adding lactose or isopropyl-β-D-thiogalactopyranoside (IPTG).
   4609..5197    -  rep_origin     ori: high-copy-number ColE1/pMB1/pBR322/pUC origin of replication
   5368..6228    -  CDS            AmpR: β-lactamase; bla; confers resistance to ampicillin, carbenicillin, and related antibiotics
   6229..6333    -  promoter       AmpR promoter: bla
   6428..35      +  CDS            rop (fragment) (across the origin): Rop protein, which maintains plasmids at low copy number; rop
>Addgene plasmid #82388 | pCas36 | addgene full sequence | sequence record 161481 | Addgene NGS result
TCGCGCGTTTCGGTGATGACGGTGAAAACCTCTGACACATGCAGCTCCCGGAGACGGTCACAGCTTGTCT
GTAAGCGGATGCCGGGAGCAGACAAGCCCGTCAGGGCGCGTCAGCGGGTGTTGGCGGGTGTCGGGGCTGG
CTTAACTATGCGGCATCAGAGCAGATTGTACTGAGAGTGCACCATATGCGGTGTGAAATACCGCACAGAT
GCGTAAGGAGAAAATACCGCATCAGGCGCCATTCGCCATTCAGGCTGCGCAACTGTTGGGAAGGGCGATC
GGTGCGGGCCTCTTCGCTATTACGCCAGCTGGCGAAAGGGGGATGTGCTGCAAGGCGATTAAGTTGGGTA
ACGCCAGGGTTTTCCCAGTCACGACGTTGTAAAACGACGGCCAGTGATGTTTGGTCGAAAATTCTTCACA
CTTTTAACGGCTGTCTCCACAGTGTTCCTGACTCCTATTTACGGAGCGGCTCAAACGATGCAAGATCAAA
GTAATACGATGAATAATGAAAATTCATTGGGGAATAGTGCGACTGGGGTAGTCAACCAAACCGCTGTGTA
CAACTTAGGTCAAAGTGCCACCTACGGTTTTAGAGGGATCGTTTGTCCCCGCCCTTCCTTTGTGCTCAGT
GGCTCTGCAAATGGCAATACATTTGATGGGGAGAGTTCAAATTCCTACGCTCTTTCCGGTGCCATTATTG
TGCCCCTCGGTGGTCAAGTGGGCAGCAACTGTAGAGATTTCAGCACTACCCTACTGGAAAGAGAACAAGC
CGAATTAGCAAAGTTTCAAATCCAATCTTCAGCGGAAACAGTCAAACTTTGTGCTGACATGATTTCTTCA
GGCATTCAAGTAGATCCAGAGGTTTATCCAGTACTGGCGCGGCAATGTTCTGCAGTTCGGTTGGTTTCAC
AAGGACGGGCTTCTAGCACAAATGAAGCCCGACAAAATGAATCGACTCACAATAAGCTAGATGATGATGT
AGAATTGTCTGCTAATTACTTAAAAACTGAGTAAATATAATATTTTGAATAGTGAGGAAAAATATCTCAA
AGGCTATATGAAAATAAAAAAAGAGCGGCTAAAAAATCTTCAGCTTACAGTGACGCCTGTCTTTGCATTC
TAAAGCACTAAAACACAGTCGTTTTTTTACTGACTCCAAGTGTTTTTATTACTATACTTAGAAATTCGTC
AAATAGGCATGAAATTGCTGTATTAAAATATCCTACTGTATCTTTTAGTTCACACTATTTTTCTTGAGTT
AATTTTGTATCAATAACTATAAACGCAGAAAGGCCCACCCGAAGGTGAGCCAGTGTGACTCTAGTAGAGA
GCGTTCAACCCCTTGGGGCCTCTAAACGGGTCTTGAGGGGTTTTTTGTCTAGTAGTGATCTACACTAGCA
CTATCAGTGTTATTAAGCTACTAAAGCGTAGTTTTCGTCGTTTGCAGCGGACCCACTTTCACATTTAAGT
TGTTTTTCTAATCCGCATATGATCAATTCAAGGCCGAATAAGAAGGCTGGCTCTGCACCTTGGTGATCAA
ATAATTCGATAGCTTGTCGTAATAATGGCGGCATACTATCAGTAGTAGGTGTTTCCCTTTCTTCTTTAGC
GACTTGATGCTCTTGATCTTCCAATACGCAACCTAAAGTAAAATGCCCCACAGCGCTGAGTGCATATAAT
GCATTCTCTAGTGAAAAACCTTGTTGGCATAAAAAGGCTAATTGATTTTCGAGAGTTTCATACTGTTTTT
CTGTAGGCCGTGTACCTAAATGTACTTTTGCTCCATCGCGATGACTTAGTAAAGCACATCTAAAACTTTT
AGCGTTATTACGTAAAAAATCTTGCCAGCTTTCCCCTTCTAAAGGGCAAAAGTGAGTATGGTGCCTATCT
AACATCTCAATGGCTAAGGCGTCGAGCAAAGCCCGCTTATTTTTTACATGCCAATACAATGTAGGCTGCT
CTACACCTAGCTTCTGGGCGAGTTTACGGGTTGTTAAACCTTCGATTCCGACCTCATTAAGCAGCTCTAA
TGCGCTGTTAATCACTTTACTTTTATCTAATCTGGACATCTAGTATTTCTCCTCTTTCTCTAGTAGCTAG
CATAATCCCTAGGACTGAGCTAGCCATCAGGTTAACAAAAAAGCAGGAATATCCCTATCAGTGATAGACA
GACATCCCTATCAGTGATAGAGTATAAAGTTAACTCAGCAGCTTCTACAACTGCGGTTTTAGAGCTAGAA
ATAGCAAGTTAAAATAAGGCTAGTCCGTTATCAACTTGAAAAAGTGGCACCGAGTCGGTGCTTTTTTTGA
AGCTTGGGCCCGAACAAAAACTCATCTCAGAAGAGGATCTGAATAGCGCCGTCGACCATCATCATCATCA
TCATTGAGTTTAAACGGTCTCCAGCTTGGCTGTTTTGGCGGATGAGAGAAGATTTTCAGCCTGATACAGA
TTAAATCAGAACGCAGAAGCGGTCTGATAAAACAGAATTTGCCTGGCGGCAGTAGCGCGGTGGTCCCACC
TGACCCCATGCCGAACTCAGAAGTGAAACGCCGTAGCGCCGATGGTAGTGTGGGGTCTCCCCATGCGAGA
GTAGGGAACTGCCAGGCATCAAATAAAACGAAAGGCTCAGTCGAAAGACTGGGCCTTTCGTTTTATCTGT
TGTTTGTCGGTGAACTACGGGGTCTGACGCTCAGTGGAACGAAAACTCACGTTAAGGGATTTTGGTCATG
AACAATAAAACTGTCTGCTTACATAAACAGTAATACAAGGGGTGTTATGAGCCATATTCAACGGGAAACG
TCTTGCTCTAGGCCGCGATTAAATTCCAACATGGATGCTGATTTATATGGGTATAAATGGGCTCGCGATA
ATGTCGGGCAATCAGGTGCGACAATCTATCGATTGTATGGGAAGCCCGATGCGCCAGAGTTGTTTCTGAA
ACATGGCAAAGGTAGCGTTGCCAATGATGTTACAGATGAGATGGTCAGACTAAACTGGCTGACGGAATTT
ATGCCTCTTCCGACCATCAAGCATTTTATCCGTACTCCTGATGATGCATGGTTACTCACCACTGCGATCC
CCGGGAAAACAGCATTCCAGGTATTAGAAGAATATCCTGATTCAGGTGAAAATATTGTTGATGCGCTGGC
AGTGTTCCTGCGCCGGTTGCATTCGATTCCTGTTTGTAATTGTCCTTTTAACAGCGATCGCGTATTTCGT
CTCGCTCAGGCGCAATCACGAATGAATAACGGTTTGGTTGATGCGAGTGATTTTGATGACGAGCGTAATG
GCTGGCCTGTTGAACAAGTCTGGAAAGAAATGCATAAACTTTTGCCATTCTCACCGGATTCAGTCGTCAC
TCATGGTGATTTCTCACTTGATAACCTTATTTTTGACGAGGGGAAATTAATAGGTTGTATTGATGTTGGA
CGAGTCGGAATCGCAGACCGATACCAGGATCTTGCCATCCTATGGAACTGCCTCGGTGAGTTTTCTCCTT
CATTACAGAAACGGCTTTTTCAAAAATATGGTATTGATAATCCTGATATGAATAAATTGCAGTTTCATTT
GATGCTCGATGAGTTTTTCTAAGAATTAATTCATGAGCGGATACATATTTGAATGTATTTAGAAAAATAA
ACAAATAGGGGTTCCGCGCACATTTCCCCGAAAAGGTGGATCCGAAAATAAAGTCAAAGTGCTTCTATAA
TTTAAGATCTATTTTTAAACAGTACAGCTTTACAGAAAGAAAAACCAGAAGGGACGCCTATTTTATCTCG
TTTTCTTCCCAGAGTAGCAGGACATTTTTTTCTGTAAAAGCAGAGCAATTTGTACTGAAATCATTATCAA
TAATGACATTAGATTCTTCGATCAAGACATCTGTACCGTTGCTTATATCTGCTTCAGAGCCTAATACAAT
GGGGTATTGTGGTTGTTGACATGCAGCATTAACGAGTACTTTGACTGGGAATACAACCGAATCATCGCTA
TAGGTGTAGACATTGGCGTGGTAGTAATAGGTATAGTCATCATAGTCGTAATTATATTCATAACCATACC
GATACTGGTAATCAAAATCAATAAATACAGGTTCACTTTTTGCCTGTTGAACAACGATAAATGATAGACC
ACTAAGGGCTGCTGTAAACAGTTTATTCATTTTGCTTTCTCCATCCCTTGACTTAATTAAGCTTGGCGTA
ATCATGGTCATAGCTGTTTCCTGTGTGAAATTGTTATCCGCTCACAATTCCACACAACATACGAGCCGGA
AGCATAAAGTGTAAAGCCTGGGGTGCCTAATGAGTGAGCTAACTCACATTAATTGCGTTGCGCTCACTGC
CCGCTTTCCAGTCGGGAAACCTGTCGTGCCAGCTGCATTAATGAATCGGCCAACGCGCGGGGAGAGGCGG
TTTGCGTATTGGGCGCTCTTCCGCTTCCTCGCTCACTGACTCGCTGCGCTCGGTCGTTCGGCTGCGGCGA
GCGGTATCAGCTCACTCAAAGGCGGTAATACGGTTATCCACAGAATCAGGGGATAACGCAGGAAAGAACA
TGTGAGCAAAAGGCCAGCAAAAGGCCAGGAACCGTAAAAAGGCCGCGTTGCTGGCGTTTTTCCATAGGCT
CCGCCCCCCTGACGAGCATCACAAAAATCGACGCTCAAGTCAGAGGTGGCGAAACCCGACAGGACTATAA
AGATACCAGGCGTTTCCCCCTGGAAGCTCCCTCGTGCGCTCTCCTGTTCCGACCCTGCCGCTTACCGGAT
ACCTGTCCGCCTTTCTCCCTTCGGGAAGCGTGGCGCTTTCTCATAGCTCACGCTGTAGGTATCTCAGTTC
GGTGTAGGTCGTTCGCTCCAAGCTGGGCTGTGTGCACGAACCCCCCGTTCAGCCCGACCGCTGCGCCTTA
TCCGGTAACTATCGTCTTGAGTCCAACCCGGTAAGACACGACTTATCGCCACTGGCAGCAGCCACTGGTA
ACAGGATTAGCAGAGCGAGGTATGTAGGCGGTGCTACAGAGTTCTTGAAGTGGTGGCCTAACTACGGCTA
CACTAGAAGAACAGTATTTGGTATCTGCGCTCTGCTGAAGCCAGTTACCTTCGGAAAAAGAGTTGGTAGC
TCTTGATCCGGCAAACAAACCACCGCTGGTAGCGGTGGTTTTTTTGTTTGCAAGCAGCAGATTACGCGCA
GAAAAAAAGGATCTCAAGAAGATCCTTTGATCTTTTCTACGGGGTCTGACGCTCAGTGGAACGAAAACTC
ACGTTAAGGGATTTTGGTCATGAGATTATCAAAAAGGATCTTCACCTAGATCCTTTTAAATTAAAAATGA
AGTTTTAAATCAATCTAAAGTATATATGAGTAAACTTGGTCTGACAGTTACCAATGCTTAATCAGTGAGG
CACCTATCTCAGCGATCTGTCTATTTCGTTCATCCATAGTTGCCTGACTCCCCGTCGTGTAGATAACTAC
GATACGGGAGGGCTTACCATCTGGCCCCAGTGCTGCAATGATACCGCGAGACCCACGCTCACCGGCTCCA
GATTTATCAGCAATAAACCAGCCAGCCGGAAGGGCCGAGCGCAGAAGTGGTCCTGCAACTTTATCCGCCT
CCATCCAGTCTATTAATTGTTGCCGGGAAGCTAGAGTAAGTAGTTCGCCAGTTAATAGTTTGCGCAACGT
TGTTGCCATTGCTACAGGCATCGTGGTGTCACGCTCGTCGTTTGGTATGGCTTCATTCAGCTCCGGTTCC
CAACGATCAAGGCGAGTTACATGATCCCCCATGTTGTGCAAAAAAGCGGTTAGCTCCTTCGGTCCTCCGA
TCGTTGTCAGAAGTAAGTTGGCCGCAGTGTTATCACTCATGGTTATGGCAGCACTGCATAATTCTCTTAC
TGTCATGCCATCCGTAAGATGCTTTTCTGTGACTGGTGAGTACTCAACCAAGTCATTCTGAGAATAGTGT
ATGCGGCGACCGAGTTGCTCTTGCCCGGCGTCAATACGGGATAATACCGCGCCACATAGCAGAACTTTAA
AAGTGCTCATCATTGGAAAACGTTCTTCGGGGCGAAAACTCTCAAGGATCTTACCGCTGTTGAGATCCAG
TTCGATGTAACCCACTCGTGCACCCAACTGATCTTCAGCATCTTTTACTTTCACCAGCGTTTCTGGGTGA
GCAAAAACAGGAAGGCAAAATGCCGCAAAAAAGGGAATAAGGGCGACACGGAAATGTTGAATACTCATAC
TCTTCCTTTTTCAATATTATTGAAGCATTTATCAGGGTTATTGTCTCATGAGCGGATACATATTTGAATG
TATTTAGAAAAATAAACAAATAGGGGTTCCGCGCACATTTCCCCGAAAAGTGCCACCTGACGTCTAAGAA
ACCATTATTATCATGACATTAACCTATAAAAATAGGCGTATCACGAGGCCCTTTCGTC
