>Addgene plasmid #82388 | pCas36 | addgene partial sequence | sequence record 158872 | Tet-R 5'-GGCGAGTTTACGGGTTGTTA-3'
AGCAGCTCTAATGCGCTGTTAATCACTTTACTTTTATCTAATCTGGACATCTAGTATTTCTCCTCTTTCT
CTAGTAGCTAGCATAATCCCTAGGACTGAGCTAGCCATCAGGTTAACAAAAAAGCAGGAATATCCCTATC
AGTGATAGACAGACATCCCTATCAGTGATAGAGTATAAAGTTAACTCAGCAGCTTCTACAACTGCGGTTT
TAGAGCTAGAAATAGCAAGTTAAAATAAGGCTAGTCCGTTATCAACTTGAAAAAGTGGCACCGAGTCGGT
GCTTTTTTTGAAGCTTGGGCCCGAACAAAAACTCATCTCAGAAGAGGATCTGAATAGCGCCGTCGACCAT
CATCATCATCATCATTGAGTTTAAACGGTCTCCAGCTTGGCTGTTTTGGCGGATGAGAGAAGATTTTCAG
CCTGATACAGATTAAATCAGAACGCAGAAGCGGTCTGATAAAACAGAATTTGCCTGGCGGCAGTAGCGCG
GTGGTCCCACCTGACCCCATGCCGAACTCAGAAGTGAAACGCCGTAGCGCCGATGGTAGTGTGGGGTCTC
CCCATGCGAGAGTAGGGAACTGCCAGGCATCAAATAAAACGAAAGGCTCAGTCGAAAGACTGGGCCTTTC
GTTTTATCTGTTGTTTGTCGGTGAACTACGGGGTCTGACGCTCAGTGGAACGAAAACTCACGTTAAGGGA
TTTTGGTCATGAACAATAAAACTGTCTGCTTACATAAACAGTAATACAAGGGGTGTTATGAGCCATATTC
AACGGGAAACGTCTTGCTCTAGGCCGCGATTAAATTCCAACATGGATGCTGATTT
