>Addgene plasmid #82388 | pCas36 | addgene partial sequence | sequence record 158874 | M13pUC-Rev 5'-AGCGGATAACAATTTCACACAGG-3'
ATTAAGTCAAGGGATGGAGAAAGCAAAATGAATAAACTGTTTACAGCAGCCCTTAGTGGTCTATCATTTA
TCGTTGTTCAACAGGCAAAAAGTGAACCTGTATTTATTGATTTTGATTACCAGTATCGGTATGGTTATGA
ATATAATTACGACTATGATGACTATACCTATTACTACCACGCCAATGTCTACACCTATAGCGATGATTCG
GTTGTATTCCCAGTCAAAGTACTCGTTAATGCTGCATGTCAACAACCACAATACCCCATTGTATTAGGCT
CTGAAGCAGATATAAGCAACGGTACAGATGTCTTGATCGAAGAATCTAATGTCATTATTGATAATGATTT
CAGTACAAATTGCTCTGCTTTTACAGAAAAAAATGTCCTGCTACTCTGGGAAGAAAACGAGATAAAATAG
GCGTCCCTTCTGGTTTTTCTTTCTGTAAAGCTGTACTGTTTAAAAATAGATCTTAAATTATAGAAGCACT
TTGACTTTATTTTCGGATCCACCTTTTCGGGGAAATGTGCGCGGAACCCCTATTTGTTTATTTTTCTAAA
TACATTCAAATATGTATCCGCTCATGAATTAATTCTTAGAAAAACTCATCGAGCATCAAATGAAACTGCA
ATTTATTCATATCAGGATTATCAATACCATATTTTTGAAAAAGCCGTTTCTGTAATGAAGGAGAAAACTC
ACCGAGGCAGTTCCATAGGATGGCAAGATCCTGGTATCGGTCTGCGATTCCGACTCGTCCAACATCAATA
CAACCTATTAATTTCCCCTCGTCAAAAATAAGGTTATCAAGTGAGAAATCACCATGAGTGACGACTGAAT
CCGGTGAGAATGGCAA
